Addgene plasmid #72173: Sema6d.x-Fc-His
Purpose: Expresses the extracellular region of the Sema6D, isoform x protein, C-terminally fused to the Fc region of human IgG1 + 6X histidine tag.
Depositing lab: Woj Wojtowicz. Depositing organization: University of California, Berkeley. Publication: An extracellular biochemical screen reveals that FLRTs and Unc5s mediate neuronal subtype recognition in the retina. Visser JJ, Cheng Y, Perry SC, Chastain AB, Parsa B, Masri SS, Ray TA, Kay JN, Wojtowicz WM. Elife. 2015 Dec 3;4. pii: e08149. doi: 10.7554/eLife.08149. PubMed 26633812.
Backbone
  Vector backbone: pCMVi-SV40ori
  Vector type: Mammalian Expression
Growth in bacteria
  Bacterial resistance: Ampicillin, 100 μg/mL
  Growth temperature: 37°C
  Growth strain: DH5alpha
  Copy number: High Copy
Gene/Insert
  Gene/Insert name: Sema6d.x (alt names: Semaphorin 6D, isoform x; NCBI gene ID 214968)
  Species: M. musculus (mouse)
  Insert size (bp): 1959
  Entrez Gene: Sema6d (a.k.a. 1110067B02Rik, AA409156, D330011G23, mKIAA1479)
  Promoter: CMV
  Tag / fusion protein: Fc-His (C terminal on backbone)
  Cloning method: Restriction Enzyme; 5′ cloning site NotI (not destroyed); 3′ cloning site SpeI (not destroyed)
  Sequencing primers: 5′ GTCAGAGGTAACTCCCGTTGC; 3′ ATCATGAGGGTGTCCTTG
Terms and licenses: Academic/Nonprofit Terms; Industry Terms: Not Available to Industry
Depositor comments: Sema6d.x is missing exons 16b and 17.
How to cite: Sema6d.x-Fc-His was a gift from Woj Wojtowicz (Addgene plasmid # 72173 ; http://n2t.net/addgene:72173 ; RRID:Addgene_72173)
