[The description below was written by a language model from this plasmid's Addgene catalogue record and pLannotate feature annotations shown in this document.]
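Description:
Sema6d.x-Fc-His is a 7,682 nt mammalian expression plasmid built on the pCMVi-SV40ori backbone, designed to produce a soluble, tagged form of the mouse semaphorin 6D ectodomain. It is propagated in E. coli as a high-copy plasmid through a ColE1/pUC-type origin and selected with ampicillin via the β-lactamase gene. The annotation also picks up an f1 phage origin and short remnants of rop, bom and lacZα, which are leftovers of earlier cloning vectors rather than functional parts. An SV40 enhancer/early promoter region is present on the backbone; as the backbone name suggests, this region contains the SV40 origin, which can support episomal amplification in cells expressing large T antigen.

The expression cassette consists of the human CMV immediate early enhancer and promoter followed by CMV intron A, an arrangement that generally boosts transcript processing and expression. It drives the extracellular region of Sema6D isoform x (a 1,959 bp insert cloned between NotI and SpeI sites, both retained). The depositor notes that this isoform lacks exons 16b and 17. The ectodomain is fused in frame at its C terminus to the Fc region of human IgG1 and a 6X histidine tag, both supplied by the backbone, and the transcript ends at an SV40 polyadenylation signal. The His tag is not separately annotated in the feature table. Fc fusion typically dimerises the protein and, together with the His tag, allows capture, purification and detection. The associated publication describes an extracellular biochemical screen for interactions among neuronal recognition proteins in the retina, which is consistent with use of this construct as a secreted binding reagent.
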