Features (pLannotate 1.2.2; 14 found; start..end, strand, type, name):
     25..408     +  enhancer       CMV enhancer: human cytomegalovirus immediate early enhancer
    410..609     +  promoter       CMV promoter: human cytomegalovirus (CMV) immediate early promoter
    748..1573    +  intron         CMV intron A: human cytomegalovirus intron A (Chapman et al., 1991)
   1610..3592    +  CDS            Sema6d (fragment): SEM6D_MOUSE - Also known as Kiaa1479. Experimental evidence at protein level: Swiss-Prot protein existence level 1. Shows growth cone collapsing activity on dorsal root ganglion (DRG) neurons in vitro. May be a stop signal for the DRG neurons in their target areas, and possibly also for other neurons. May also be involved in the maintenance and remodeling of neuronal connections (By similarity). From Mus musculus (Mouse).
   3575..4255    +  CDS            IGHG1 (fragment): IGHG1_HUMAN - Experimental evidence at protein level: Swiss-Prot protein existence level 1. Constant region of immunoglobulin heavy chains. Immunoglobulins, also known as antibodies, are membrane-bound or secreted glycoproteins produced by B lymphocytes. In the recognition phase of humoral immunity, the membrane-bound immunoglobulins serve as receptors which, upon binding of a specific antigen, trigger the clonal expansion and differentiation of B lymphocytes into immunoglobulins- secreting plasma cells. Secreted immunoglobulins mediate the effector phase of humoral immunity, which results in
   4305..4426    +  polyA_signal   SV40 poly(A) signal: SV40 polyadenylation signal
   4635..5223    -  rep_origin     ori: high-copy-number ColE1/pMB1/pBR322/pUC origin of replication
   5394..6254    -  CDS            AmpR: β-lactamase; bla; confers resistance to ampicillin, carbenicillin, and related antibiotics
   6255..6359    -  promoter       AmpR promoter: bla
   6454..6489    +  CDS            rop (fragment): Rop protein, which maintains plasmids at low copy number; rop
   6512..6842    +  promoter       SV40 promoter: SV40 enhancer and early promoter
   6965..7064    +  misc_feature   bom (fragment): basis of mobility region from pBR322
   7092..7520    -  rep_origin     f1 ori (sequence partly withheld): f1 bacteriophage origin of replication; arrow indicates direction of (+) strand synthesis
   7524..7681    -  CDS            lacZα (fragment): LacZα fragment of β-galactosidase; lacZ fragment
>Addgene plasmid #72173 | Sema6d.x-Fc-His | depositor full sequence | sequence record 131359 | Full Sequence
GTCGAGGTCTCGACGGTATCGATTGACATTGATTATTGACTAGCTAGTTATTAATAGTAATCAATTACGG
GGTCATTAGTTCATAGCCCATATATGGAGTTCCGCGTTACATAACTTACGGTAAATGGCCCGCCTGGCTG
ACCGCCCAACGACCCCCGCCCATTGACGTCAATAATGACGTATGTTCCCATAGTAACGCCAATAGGGACT
TTCCATTGACGTCAATGGGTGGAGTATTTACGGTAAACTGCCCACTTGGCAGTACATCAAGTGTATCATA
TGCCAAGTCCGCCCCCTATTGACGTCAATGACGGTAAATGGCCCGCCTGGCATTATGCCCAGTACATGAC
CTTACGGGACTTTCCTACTTGGCAGTACATCTACGTATTAGTCATCGCTATTACCATGGTGATGCGGTTT
TGGCAGTACACCAATGGGCGTGGATAGCGGTTTGACTCACGGGGATTTCCAAGTCTCCACCCCATTGACG
TCAATGGGAGTTTGTTTTGGCACCAAAATCAACGGGACTTTCCAAAATGTCGTAATAACCCCGCCCCGTT
GACGCAAATGGGCGGTAGGCGTGTACGGTGGGAGGTCTATATAAGCAGAGCTCGTTTAGTGAACCGTCAG
ATCGCCTGGAGACGCCATCCACGCTGTTTTGACCTCCATAGAAGACACCGGGACCGATCCAGCCTCCGCG
GCCGGGAACGGTGCATTGGAACGCGGATTCCCCGTGCCAAGAGTGACGTAAGTACCGCCTATAGACTCTA
TAGGCACACCCCTTTGGCTCTTATGCATGCTATACTGTTTTTGGCTTGGGGCCTATACACCCCCGCTTCC
ATATGCTATAGGTGATGGTATAGCTTAGCCTATAGGTGTGGGTTATTGACCATTATTGACCACTCCCCTA
TTGGTGACGATACTTTCCATTACTAATCCATAACATGGCTCTTTGCCACAACTATCTCTATTGGCTATAT
GCCAATACTCTGTCCTTCAGAGACTGACACGGACTCTGTATTTTTACAGGATGGGGTCCCATTTATTATT
TACAAATTCACATATACAACAACGCCGTCCCCCGTGCCCGCAGTTTTTATTAAACATAGCGTGGGATCTC
CACGCGAATCTCGGGTACGTGTTCCGGACATGGGCTCTTCTCCGGTAGCGGCGGAGCTTCCACATCCGAG
CCCTGGTCCCATGCCTCCAGCGGCTCATGGTCGCTCGGCAGCTCCTTGCTCCTAACAGTGGAGGCCAGAC
TTAGGCACAGCACAATGCCCACCACCACCAGTGTGCCGCACAAGGCCGTGGCGGTAGGGTATGTGTCTGA
AAATGAGCTCGGAGATTGGGCTCGCACCGCTGACGCAGATGGAAGACTTAAGGCAGCGGCAGAAGAAGAT
GCAGGCAGCTGAGTTGTTGTATTCTGATAAGAGTCAGAGGTAACTCCCGTTGCGGTGCTGTTAACGGTGG
AGGGCAGTGTAGTCTGAGCAGTACTCGTTGCTGCCGCGCGCGCCACCAGACATAATAGCTGACAGACTAA
CAGACTGTTCCTTTCCATGGGTCTTTTCTGCAGAAGCTTGAATTCTCGAGGATCCGCGGCCGCGCCACCA
TGGGGTTCCTTCTGCTTTGGTTCTGCGTGCTGTTCCTTCTGGTCTCCAGGTTACGGGCGGTCAGCTTCCC
AGAAGACGATGAGCCCCTCAACACGGTTGACTATCACTATTCAAGGCAATATCCGGTTTTTAGAGGACGC
CCTTCAGGCAACGAATCGCAGCACAGGCTGGACTTTCAGCTGATGTTGAAAATTCGAGACACACTTTATA
TTGCTGGCAGGGATCAAGTCTATACAGTGAACTTAAATGAAATCCCCCAAACAGAGGTGATACCAAGCAA
GAAGCTGACGTGGAGGTCCAGACAGCAGGATCGAGAAAATTGTGCTATGAAAGGCAAGCATAAAGATGAA
TGCCACAACTTCATCAAAGTCTTTGTCCCAAGAAATGATGAGATGGTTTTTGTCTGTGGTACCAATGCTT
TCAACCCGATGTGCAGATACTATAGGTTGAGAACGTTAGAGTATGATGGGGAAGAAATTAGTGGCCTGGC
ACGATGCCCGTTTGATGCCCGACAAACCAATGTCGCCCTCTTTGCTGATGGAAAACTCTATTCTGCCACA
GTGGCTGATTTCCTGGCCAGTGATGCTGTCATTTACAGAAGCATGGGAGATGGATCTGCCCTTCGCACAA
TAAAATACGATTCCAAGTGGATCAAAGAACCACACTTCCTTCATGCCATAGAATATGGAAACTATGTCTA
TTTCTTCTTCAGAGAAATCGCCGTGGAACATAATAACTTAGGCAAGGCTGTGTATTCCCGCGTGGCTCGC
ATTTGTAAAAACGACATGGGTGGCTCACAGCGGGTCCTGGAGAAACACTGGACTTCCTTCCTTAAGGCTC
GGCTGAACTGCTCCGTTCCTGGAGATTCCTTTTTCTACTTCGACGTCCTGCAGTCTATAACAGACATAAT
CCAAATCAATGGCATCCCCACTGTGGTTGGGGTCTTCACCACACAGCTCAACAGCATTCCTGGTTCTGCA
GTCTGTGCCTTTAGCATGGACGACATTGAGAAAGTGTTCAAAGGGCGGTTCAAAGAGCAGAAAACCCCAG
ACTCTGTTTGGACAGCAGTTCCCGAAGACAAAGTACCAAAACCAAGGCCTGGCTGTTGTGCCAAACACGG
CCTCGCAGAAGCTTACAAGACCTCCATCGACTTTCCAGATGACACCCTGGCTTTCATCAAGTCCCACCCG
CTGATGGACTCTGCCGTCCCACCCATTGCCGATGAGCCCTGGTTCACAAAGACACGGGTCAGGTACAGGT
TGACAGCCATCGAAGTGGACCGTTCAGCAGGGCCATACCAAAACTACACAGTCATCTTTGTTGGCTCTGA
AGCTGGCGTGGTACTTAAAGTTTTGGCAAAGACCAGTCCTTTCTCTCTGAATGACAGTGTATTACTCGAA
GAGATTGAAGCTTATAACCCAGCCAAGTGCAGCGCCGAGAGTGAGGAGGACAGAAAGGTGGTCTCATTAC
AGCTGGACAAGGATCACCATGCTTTATACGTGGCCTTCTCTAGCTGCGTGGTCCGCATCCCCCTCAGCCG
CTGTGAGCGCTACGGATCGTGTAAAAAGTCTTGCATTGCATCACGTGACCCGTACTGTGGTTGGTTAAGC
CAGGGAGTTTGTGAGAGAGTGACCCTAGGGATGCTGCTGTTAACCGAAGACTTCTTTGCTTTCCATAACC
ACAGCCCTGGAGGATATGAGCAGGACACGGAGTACGGCAACACAGCCCACCTAGGGGACTGCCACGACAT
GGAGGTATCCTCATCTTCTGTTACCACTGTGGCAAGTAGCCCAGAAATTACATCTAAAGTGATTGATACC
TGGAGACCTAAACTGACGAGCTCCCGGAAATTTGTAGTTCAAGATGACCCAAATACTTCTGATTTTACTG
ATACTATATCAGGTATCCCAAAGGGTGTACGGTGGGAAGTCCAGTCTGGAGAATCCAATCAGATGGTCAC
TAGTGACAAAACTCACACATGCCCACCGTGCCCAGCACCTGAACTCCTGGGGGGACCGTCAGTCTTCCTC
TTCCCCCCAAAACCCAAGGACACCCTCATGATCTCCCGGACCCCTGAGGTCACATGCGTGGTGGTGGACG
TGAGCCACGAAGACCCTGAGGTCAAGTTCAACTGGTACGTGGACGGCGTGGAGGTGCATAATGCCAAGAC
AAAGCCGCGGGAGGAGCAGTACAACAGCACGTACCGTGTGGTCAGCGTCCTCACCGTCCTGCACCAGGAC
TGGCTGAATGGCAAGGAGTACAAGTGCAAGGTCTCCAACAAAGCCCTCCCAGCCCCCATCGAGAAAACCA
TCTCCAAAGCCAAAGGGCAGCCCCGAGAACCACAGGTGTATACCCTGCCCCCATCCCGGGATGAGCTGAC
CAAGAACCAGGTCAGCCTGACCTGCCTGGTCAAAGGCTTCTATCCCAGCGACATCGCCGTGGAGTGGGAG
AGCAATGGGCAGCCGGAGAACAACTACAAGACCACGCCTCCCGTGCTGGACTCCGACGGCTCCTTCTTCC
TCTACAGCAAGCTCACCGTGGACAAGAGCAGGTGGCAGCAGGGGAACGTCTTCTCATGCTCCGTGATGCA
TGAGGCTCTGCACAACCACTACACGCAGAAGAGCCTCTCCCTGTCTCCGGGTAAAGGCGGCCATCATCAC
CATCACCATTAATCTAGAGATCTTATTAAAGCAGAACTTGTTTATTGCAGCTTATAATGGTTACAAATAA
AGCAATAGCATCACAAATTTCACAAATAAAGCATTTTTTTCACTGCATTCTAGTTGTGGTTTGTCCAAAC
TCATCAATGTATCTTATCATGTCTGGTCGACTCTAGCTAGACTCTTCCGCTTCCTCGCTCACTGACTCGC
TGCGCTCGGTCGTTCGGCTGCGGCGAGCGGTATCAGCTCACTCAAAGGCGGTAATACGGTTATCCACAGA
ATCAGGGGATAACGCAGGAAAGAACATGTGAGCAAAAGGCCAGCAAAAGGCCAGGAACCGTAAAAAGGCC
GCGTTGCTGGCGTTTTTCCATAGGCTCCGCCCCCCTGACGAGCATCACAAAAATCGACGCTCAAGTCAGA
GGTGGCGAAACCCGACAGGACTATAAAGATACCAGGCGTTTCCCCCTGGAAGCTCCCTCGTGCGCTCTCC
TGTTCCGACCCTGCCGCTTACCGGATACCTGTCCGCCTTTCTCCCTTCGGGAAGCGTGGCGCTTTCTCAT
AGCTCACGCTGTAGGTATCTCAGTTCGGTGTAGGTCGTTCGCTCCAAGCTGGGCTGTGTGCACGAACCCC
CCGTTCAGCCCGACCGCTGCGCCTTATCCGGTAACTATCGTCTTGAGTCCAACCCGGTAAGACACGACTT
ATCGCCACTGGCAGCAGCCACTGGTAACAGGATTAGCAGAGCGAGGTATGTAGGCGGTGCTACAGAGTTC
TTGAAGTGGTGGCCTAACTACGGCTACACTAGAAGAACAGTATTTGGTATCTGCGCTCTGCTGAAGCCAG
TTACCTTCGGAAAAAGAGTTGGTAGCTCTTGATCCGGCAAACAAACCACCGCTGGTAGCGGTGGTTTTTT
TGTTTGCAAGCAGCAGATTACGCGCAGAAAAAAAGGATCTCAAGAAGATCCTTTGATCTTTTCTACGGGG
TCTGACGCTCAGTGGAACGAAAACTCACGTTAAGGGATTTTGGTCATGAGATTATCAAAAAGGATCTTCA
CCTAGATCCTTTTAAATTAAAAATGAAGTTTTAAATCAATCTAAAGTATATATGAGTAAACTTGGTCTGA
CAGTTACCAATGCTTAATCAGTGAGGCACCTATCTCAGCGATCTGTCTATTTCGTTCATCCATAGTTGCC
TGACTCCCCGTCGTGTAGATAACTACGATACGGGAGGGCTTACCATCTGGCCCCAGTGCTGCAATGATAC
CGCGAGACCCACGCTCACCGGCTCCAGATTTATCAGCAATAAACCAGCCAGCCGGAAGGGCCGAGCGCAG
AAGTGGTCCTGCAACTTTATCCGCCTCCATCCAGTCTATTAATTGTTGCCGGGAAGCTAGAGTAAGTAGT
TCGCCAGTTAATAGTTTGCGCAACGTTGTTGCCATTGCTACAGGCATCGTGGTGTCACGCTCGTCGTTTG
GTATGGCTTCATTCAGCTCCGGTTCCCAACGATCAAGGCGAGTTACATGATCCCCCATGTTGTGCAAAAA
AGCGGTTAGCTCCTTCGGTCCTCCGATCGTTGTCAGAAGTAAGTTGGCCGCAGTGTTATCACTCATGGTT
ATGGCAGCACTGCATAATTCTCTTACTGTCATGCCATCCGTAAGATGCTTTTCTGTGACTGGTGAGTACT
CAACCAAGTCATTCTGAGAATAGTGTATGCGGCGACCGAGTTGCTCTTGCCCGGCGTCAATACGGGATAA
TACCGCGCCACATAGCAGAACTTTAAAAGTGCTCATCATTGGAAAACGTTCTTCGGGGCGAAAACTCTCA
AGGATCTTACCGCTGTTGAGATCCAGTTCGATGTAACCCACTCGTGCACCCAACTGATCTTCAGCATCTT
TTACTTTCACCAGCGTTTCTGGGTGAGCAAAAACAGGAAGGCAAAATGCCGCAAAAAAGGGAATAAGGGC
GACACGGAAATGTTGAATACTCATACTCTTCCTTTTTCAATATTATTGAAGCATTTATCAGGGTTATTGT
CTCATGAGCGGATACATATTTGAATGTATTTAGAAAAATAAACAAATAGGGGTTCCGCGCACATTTCCCC
GAAAAGTGCCACCTGACGTCTAAGAAACCATTATTATCATGACATTAACCTATAAAAATAGGCGTATCAC
GAGGCCCTTTCGTCTCGCGCGTTTCGGTGATGACGGTGAAAACCTCTGACACATGCAGCTCCCGGAGGAA
TGTGTGTCAGTTAGGGTGTGGAAAGTCCCCAGGCTCCCCAGGCAGGCAGAAGTATGCAAAGCATGCATCT
CAATTAGTCAGCAACCAGGTGTGGAAAGTCCCCAGGCTCCCCAGCAGGCAGAAGTATGCAAAGCATGCAT
CTCAATTAGTCAGCAACCATAGTCCCGCCCCTAACTCCGCCCATCCCGCCCCTAACTCCGCCCAGTTCCG
CCCATTCTCCGCCCCATGGCTGACTAATTTTTTTTATTTATGCAGAGGCCGAGGCCGCCTCTGCCTCTGA
GCTATTCCAGAAGTAGTGAGGAGGCTTTTTTGGAGGCCTAGGCTTTTGCAAAAAGCTCCCGGGAGCTTGT
ATATCCATTTTCGTCCCGGAGACGGTCACAGCTTGTCTGTAAGCGGATGCCGGGAGCAGACAAGCCCGTC
AGGGCGCGTCAGCGGGTGTTGGCGGGTGTCGGGGCTGGCTTAACTATGCGGCATCAGAGCAGATTGTACT
GAGAGTGCACCATATGCGGTGTGAAATACCGCACAGATGCGTAAGGAGAAAATACCGCATCAGGAAATTG
TAAGCGTTAATATTTTGTTAAAATTCGCGTTAAATTTTTGTTAAATCAGCTCATTTTTTAACCAATAGGC
CGAAATCGGCAAAATCCCTTATAAATCAAAAGAATAGACCGAGATAGGGT
[37 nt withheld, positions 7191-7227]
AAAGAACGTGGACTCCAACGTCAAAGG
[49 nt withheld, positions 7255-7303]
T
[91 nt withheld, positions 7305-7395]
G
[124 nt withheld, positions 7397-7520]
CCATTCGCCATTCAGGCTGCGCAACTGTTGGGAAGGGCGATCGGTGCGGGCCTCTTCGCTATTACGCCAG
CTGGCGAAAGGGGGATGTGCTGCAAGGCGATTAAGTTGGGTAACGCCAGGGTTTTCCCAGTCACGACGTT
GTAAAACGACGGCCAGTGAATT
