>Addgene plasmid #72173 | Sema6d.x-Fc-His | addgene partial sequence | sequence record 137122 | pMRB101-F 5'-aagatgcaggcagctgagtt-3'
ACGGTGGAGGGCAGTGTAGTCTGAGCAGTACTCGTTGCTGCCGCGCGCGCCACCAGACATAATAGCTGAC
AGACTAACAGACTGTTCCTTTCCATGGGTCTTTTCTGCAGAAGCTTGAATTCTCGAGGATCCGCGGCCGC
GCCACCATGGGGTTCCTTCTGCTTTGGTTCTGCGTGCTGTTCCTTCTGGTCTCCAGGTTACGGGCGGTCA
GCTTCCCAGAAGACGATGAGCCCCTCAACACGGTTGACTATCACTATTCAAGGCAATATCCGGTTTTTAG
AGGACGCCCTTCAGGCAACGAATCGCAGCACAGGCTGGACTTTCAGCTGATGTTGAAAATTCGAGACACA
CTTTATATTGCTGGCAGGGATCAAGTCTATACAGTGAACTTAAATGAAATCCCCCAAACAGAGGTGATAC
CAAGCAAGAAGCTGACGTGGAGGTCCAGACAGCAGGATCGAGAAAATTGTGCTATGAAAGGCAAGCATAA
AGATGAATGCCACAACTTCATCAAAGTCTTTGTCCCAAGAAATGATGAGATGGTTTTTGTCTGTGGTACC
AATGCTTTCAACCCGATGTGCAGATACTATAGGTTGAGAACGTTAGAGTATGATGGGGAAGAAATTAGTG
GCCTGGCACGATGCCCGTTTGATGCCCGACAAACCAATGTCGCCCTCTTTGCTGATGGAAAACTCTATTC
TGCCACAGTGGCTGATTTCCTGGCCAGTGATGCTGTCATT
