>Addgene plasmid #72173 | Sema6d.x-Fc-His | addgene partial sequence | sequence record 137123 | SV40pA-R 5'-GAAATTTGTGATGCTATTGC-3'
ATAAGATCTCTAGATTAATGGTGATGGTGATGATGGCCGCCTTTACCCGGAGACAGGGAGAGGCTCTTCT
GCGTGTAGTGGTTGTGCAGAGCCTCATGCATCACGGAGCATGAGAAGACGTTCCCCTGCTGCCACCTGCT
CTTGTCCACGGTGAGCTTGCTGTAGAGGAAGAAGGAGCCGTCGGAGTCCAGCACGGGAGGCGTGGTCTTG
TAGTTGTTCTCCGGCTGCCCATTGCTCTCCCACTCCACGGCGATGTCGCTGGGATAGAAGCCTTTGACCA
GGCAGGTCAGGCTGACCTGGTTCTTGGTCAGCTCATCCCGGGATGGGGGCAGGGTATACACCTGTGGTTC
TCGGGGCTGCCCTTTGGCTTTGGAGATGGTTTTCTCGATGGGGGCTGGGAGGGCTTTGTTGGAGACCTTG
CACTTGTACTCCTTGCCATTCAGCCAGTCCTGGTGCAGGACGGTGAGGACGCTGACCACACGGTACGTGC
TGTTGTACTGCTCCTCCCGCGGCTTTGTCTTGGCATTATGCACCTCCACGCCGTCCACGTACCAGTTGAA
CTTGACCTCAGGGTCTTCGTGGCTCACGTCCACCACCACGCATGTGACCTCAGGGGTCCGGGAGATCATG
AGGGTGTCCTTGGGTTTTGGGGGGAAGAGGAAGACTGACGGTCCCCCCAGGAGTTCAGGTGCTGGGCACG
GTGGGCATGTGTGAGTTTTGTCACTAGTGACCATCTGATTGGATTCTCCAGACTGGACTTCCCACCGTAC
ACCCTTTGG
